>Addgene plasmid #36278 | pHE-5 | depositor full sequence | sequence record 45420 | pHE-5 sequence 6685 bps
GCAAACTATTAACTGGCGAACTACTTACTCTAGCTTCCCGGCAACAATTAATAGACTGGATGGAGGCGGA
TAAAGTTGCAGGACCACTTCTGCGCTCGGCCCTTCCGGCTGGCTGGTTTATTGCTGATAAATCTGGAGCC
GGTGAGCGTGGGTCTCGCGGTATCATTGCAGCACTGGGGCCAGATGGTAAGCCCTCCCGTATCGTAGTTA
TCTACACGACGGGGAGTCAGGCAACTATGGATGAACGAAATAGACAGATCGCTGAGATAGGTGCCTCACT
GATTAAGCATTGGTAACTGTCAGACCAAGTTTACTCATATATACTTTAGATTGATT
[125 nt withheld, positions 337-461]
C
[141 nt withheld, positions 463-603]
CCTTTGACGTTGGAGTCCACGTTCTTTAATAGTGGACTCTTGTTCCAAACTTGAACAACACTCAACCCTA
TCTCGGGCTATTCTTTTGATTTATAAGGGATTTTGCCGATTTCGGCCTATTGGTTAAAAAATGAGCTGAT
TTAACAAAAATTTAACGCGAATTTTAACAAAATATTAACGTTTACAATTTAAAAGGATCTAGGTGAAGAT
CCTTTTTGATAATCTCATGACCAAAATCCCTTAACGTGAGTTTTCGTTCCACTGAGCGTCAGACCCCGTA
GAAAAGATCAAAGGATCTTCTTGAGATCCTTTTTTTCTGCGCGTAATCTGCTGCTTGCAAACAAAAAAAC
CACCGCTACCAGCGGTGGTTTGTTTGCCGGATCAAGAGCTACCAACTCTTTTTCCGAAGGTAACTGGCTT
CAGCAGAGCGCAGATACCAAATACTGTCCTTCTAGTGTAGCCGTAGTTAGGCCACCACTTCAAGAACTCT
GTAGCACCGCCTACATACCTCGCTCTGCTAATCCTGTTACCAGTCAGGCATTTGAGAAGCACACGGTCAC
ACTGCTTCCGGTAGTCAATAAACCGGTAAACCAGCAATAGACATAAGCGGCTATTTAACGACCCTGCCCT
GAACCGACGACCGGGTCGAATTTGCTTTCGAATTTCTGCCATTCATCCGCTTATTATCACTTATTCAGGC
GTAGCACCAGGCGTTTAAGGGCACCAATAACTGCCTTAAAAAAATTACGCCCCGCCCTGCCACTCATCGC
AGTACTGTTGTAATTCATTAAGCATTCTGCCGACATGGAAGCCATCACAGACGGCATGATGAACCTGAAT
CGCCAGCGGCATCAGCACCTTGTCGCCTTGCGTATAATATTTGCCCATGGTGAAAACGGGGGCGAAGAAG
TTGTCCATATTGGCCACGTTTAAATCAAAACTGGTGAAACTCACCCAGGGATTGGCTGAGACGAAAAACA
TATTCTCAATAAACCCTTTAGGGAAATAGGCCAGGTTTTCACCGTAACACGCCACATCTTGCGAATATAT
GTGTAGAAACTGCCGGAAATCGTCGTGGTATTCACTCCAGAGCGATGAAAACGTTTCAGTTTGCTCATGG
AAAACGGTGTAACAAGGGTGAACACTATCCCATATCACCAGCTCACCGTCTTTCATTGCCATACGGAATT
CCGGATGAGCATTCATCAGGCGGGCAAGAATGTGAATAAAGGCCGGATAAAACTTGTGCTTATTTTTCTT
TACGGTCTTTAAAAAGGCCGTAATATCCAGCTGAACGGTCTGGTTATAGGTACATTGAGCAACTGACTGA
AATGCCTCAAAATGTTCTTTACGATGCCATTGGGATATATCAACGGTGGTATATCCAGTGATTTTTTTCT
CCATTTTAGCTTCCTTAGCTCCTGAAAATCTCGATAACTCAAAAAATACGCCCGGTAGTGATCTTATTTC
ATTATGGTGAAAGTTGGAACCTCTTACGTGCCGATCAACGTCTCATTTTCGCCAAAAGTTGGCCCAGGGC
TTCCCGGTATCAACAGGGACACCAGGATTTATTTATTCTGCGAAGTGATCTTCCGTCACAGGTATTTATT
CGGCGCAAAGTGCGTCGGGTGATGCTGCCAACTTACTGATTTAGTGTATGATGGTGTTTTTGAGGTGCTC
CAGTGGCTTCTGTTTCTATCAGCTGTCCCTCCTGTTCAGCTACTGACGGGGTGGTGCGTAACGGCAAAAG
CACCGCCGGACATCAGCGCTAGCGGAGTGTATACTGGCTTACTATGTTGGCACTGATGAGGGTGTCAGTG
AAGTGCTTCATGTGGCAGGAGAAAAAAGGCTGCACCGGTGCGTCAGCAGAATATGTGATACAGGATATAT
TCCGCTTCCTCGCTCACTGACTCGCTACGCTCGGTCGTTCGACTGCGGCGAGCGGAAATGGCTTACGAAC
GGGGCGGAGATTTCCTGGAAGATGCCAGGAAGATACTTAACAGGGAAGTGAGAGGGCCGCGGCAAAGCCG
TTTTTCCATAGGCTCCGCCCCCCTGACAAGCATCACGAAATCTGACGCTCAAATCAGTGGTGGCGAAACC
CGACAGGACTATAAAGATACCAGGCGTTTCCCCCTGGCGGCTCCCTCGTGCGCTCTCCTGTTCCTGCCTT
TCGGTTTACCGGTGTCATTCCGCTGTTATGGCCGCGTTTGTCTCATTCCACGCCTGACACTCAGTTCCGG
GTAGGCAGTTCGCTCCAAGCTGGACTGTATGCACGAACCCCCCGTTCAGTCCGACCGCTGCGCCTTATCC
GGTAACTATCGTCTTGAGTCCAACCCGGAAAGACATGCAAAAGCACCACTGGCAGCAGCCACTGGTAATT
GATTTAGAGGAGTTAGTCTTGAAGTCATGCGCCGGTTAAGGCTAAACTGAAAGGACAAGTTTTGGTGACT
GCGCTCCTCCAAGCCAGTTACCTCGGTTCAAAGAGTTGGTAGCTCAGAGAACCTTCGAAAAACCGCCCTG
CAAGGCGGTTTTTTCGTTTTCAGAGCAAGAGATTACGCGCAGACCAAAACGATCTCAAGAAGATCATCTT
ATTAATCAGATAAAATATTTGCTCATGAGCCCGAAGTGGCGAGCCCGATCTTCCCCATCGGTGATGTCGG
CGATATAGGCGCCAGCAACCGCACCTGTGGCGCCGGTGATGCCGGCCACGATGCGTCCGGCGTAGAGGAT
CTGCTCATGTTTGACAGCTTATCATCGATGCATAATGTGCCTGTCAAATGGACGAAGCAGGGATTCTGCA
AACCCTATGCTACTCCGTCAAGCCGTCAATTGTCTGATTCGTTACCAATTATGACAACTTGACGGCTACA
TCATTCACTTTTTCTTCACAACCGGCACGGAACTCGCTCGGGCTGGCCCCGGTGCATTTTTTAAATACCC
GCGAGAAATAGAGTTGATCGTCAAAACCAACATTGCGACCGACGGTGGCGATAGGCATCCGGGTGGTGCT
CAAAAGCAGCTTCGCCTGGCTGATACGTTGGTCCTCGCGCCAGCTTAAGACGCTAATCCCTAACTGCTGG
CGGAAAAGATGTGACAGACGCGACGGCGACAAGCAAACATGCTGTGCGACGCTGGCGATATCAAAATTGC
TGTCTGCCAGGTGATCGCTGATGTACTGACAAGCCTCGCGTACCCGATTATCCATCGGTGGATGGAGCGA
CTCGTTAATCGCTTCCATGCGCCGCAGTAACAATTGCTCAAGCAGATTTATCGCCAGCAGCTCCGAATAG
CGCCCTTCCCCTTGCCCGGCGTTAATGATTTGCCCAAACAGGTCGCTGAAATGCGGCTGGTGCGCTTCAT
CCGGGCGAAAGAACCCCGTATTGGCAAATATTGACGGCCAGTTAAGCCATTCATGCCAGTAGGCGCGCGG
ACGAAAGTAAACCCACTGGTGATACCATTCGCGAGCCTCCGGATGACGACCGTAGTGATGAATCTCTCCT
GGCGGGAACAGCAAAATATCACCCGGTCGGCAAACAAATTCTCGTCCCTGATTTTTCACCACCCCCTGAC
CGCGAATGGTGAGATTGAGAATATAACCTTTCATTCCCAGCGGTCGGTCGATAAAAAAATCGAGATAACC
GTTGGCCTCAATCGGCGTTAAACCCGCCACCAGATGGGCATTAAACGAGTATCCCGGCAGCAGGGGATCA
TTTTGCGCTTCAGCCATACTTTTCATACTCCCGCCATTCAGAGAAGAAACCAATTGTCCATATTGCATCA
GACATTGCCGTCACTGCGTCTTTTACTGGCTCTTCTCGCTAACCAAACCGGTAACCCCGCTTATTAAAAG
CATTCTGTAACAAAGCGGGACCAAAGCCATGACAAAAACGCGTAACAAAAGTGTCTATAATCACGGCAGA
AAAGTCCACATTGATTATTTGCACGGCGTCACACTTTGCTATGCCATAGCATTTTTATCCATAAGATTAG
CGGATCCTACCTGACGCTTTTTATCGCAACTCTCTACTGTTTCTCCATACCCGTTTTTTTGGGCTAGCGA
ATTCGAGCTCGGTACCCGGGGATCCGCTAGCGAATTCGAGCTCGGTACCCGGGGATCCTCTAGAAATAAT
TTTGTTTAACTTTAAGAAGGAGATATACATATGTGGCGTTTTTTTTATACCAGCTTGCTTTTAATTTGCC
AGCCGTTGATATTGTGTTTTATTGGCTTGCTCAGTGTTAAATCTCCACGTTATCGAAAACGCTGGGGTGA
ACGTTACGGTTTTTACCGCCATCCGCTAAAACCAGGCGGCATTATGCTGCACTCCGTCTCCGTCGGTGAA
ACTCTGGCGGCAATCCCGTTGGTGCGCGCGCTGCGTCATCGTTATCCTGATTTACCGATTACCGTAACAA
CCATGACGCCAACCGGTTCGGAGCGCGTACAATCGGCTTTCGGGAAGGATGTTCAGCACGTTTATCTGCC
GTATGATCTGCCCGATGCACTCAACCGTTTCCTGAATAAAGTCGACCCTAAACTGGTGTTGATTATGGAA
ACCGAACTATGGCCTAACCTGATTGCGGCGCTACATAAACGTAAAATTCCGCTGGTGATCGCTAACGCGC
GACTCTCTGCCCGCTCGGCCGCAGGTTATGCCAAACTGGGTAAATTCGTCCGTCGCTTGCTGCGTCGTAT
TACGCTGATTGCTGCGCAAAATGAAGAAGATGGTGCACGTTTTGTGGCGCTGGGCGCAAAAAATAATCAG
GTGACCGTTACCGGTAGCCTGAAATTCGATATTTCTGTAACGCCGCAGTTGGCTGCTAAAGCCGTGACGC
TGCGCCGCCAGTGGGCACCACACCGCCCGGTATGGATTGCCACCAGCACTCACGAAGGCGAAGAGAGTGT
GGTGATCGCCGCACATCAGGCATTGTTACAGCAATTCCCGAATTTATTGCTCATCCTGGTACCCCGTCAT
CCGGAACGCTTCCCGGATGCGATTAACCTTGTCCGCCAGGCTGGACTAAGCTATATCACACGCTCTTCAG
GGGAAGTCCCCTCCACCAGCACGCAGGTTGTGGTTGGCGATACGATGGGCGAGTTGATGTTACTGTATGG
CATTGCCGATCTCGCCTTTGTTGGCGGTTCACTGGTTGAACGTGGTGGGCATAATCCGCTGGAAGCTGCC
GCACACGCTATTCCGGTATTGATGGGGCCGCATACTTTTAACTTTAAAGACATTTGCGCGCGGCTGGAGC
AGGCAAGCGGGCTGATTACCGTTACCGATGCCACTACGCTTGCAAAAGAGGTTTCCTCTTTACTCACCGA
CGCCGATTACCGTAGTTTCTATGGCCGTCATGCCGTTGAAGTACTGTATCAAAACCAGGGCGCGCTACAG
CGTCTGCTTCAACTGCTGGAACCTTACCTGCCACCGAAAACGCATTGAAAGCTTGGCTGTTTTGGCGGAT
GAGAGAAGATTTTCAGCCTGATACAGATTAAATCAGAACGCAGAAGCGGTCTGATAAAACAGAATTTGCC
TGGCGGCAGTAGCGCGGTGGTCCCACCTGACCCCATGCCGAACTCAGAAGTGAAACGCCGTAGCGCCGAT
GGTAGTGTGGGGTCTCCCCATGCGAGAGTAGGGAACTGCCAGGCATCAAATAAAACGAAAGGCTCAGTCG
AAAGACTGGGCCTTTCGTTTTATCTGTTGTTTGTCGGTGAACGCTCTCCTGAGTAGGACAAATCCGCCGG
GAGCGGATTTGAACGTTGCGAAGCAACGGCCCGGAGGGTGGCGGGCAGGACGCCCGCCATAAACTGCCAG
GCATCAAATTAAGCAGAAGGCCATCCTGACGGATGGCCTTTTTGCGTTTCTACAAACTCTTTTGTTTATT
TTTCTAAATACATTCAAATATGTATCCGCTCATGAGACAATAACCCTGATAAATGCTTCAATAATATTGA
AAAAGGAAGAGTATGAGTATTCAACATTTCCGTGTCGCCCTTATTCCCTTTTTTGCGGCATTTTGCCTTC
CTGTTTTTGCTCACCCAGAAACGCTGGTGAAAGTAAAAGATGCTGAAGATCAGTTGGGTGCA
Features (pLannotate 1.2.2; 21 found; start..end, strand, type, name):
      1..295     +  CDS            bla(M) (fragment): β-lactamase lacking the signal sequence; bla(M); allows cytosolic expression of β-lactamase
    338..793     +  rep_origin     f1 ori (sequence partly withheld): f1 bacteriophage origin of replication; arrow indicates direction of (+) strand synthesis
    904..1137    +  rep_origin     ori (fragment): high-copy-number ColE1/pMB1/pBR322/pUC origin of replication
   1348..2007    -  CDS            CmR: chloramphenicol acetyltransferase; cat; confers resistance to chloramphenicol
   2008..2110    -  promoter       cat promoter: promoter of the E. coli cat gene encoding chloramphenicol acetyltransferase
   2231..2374    +  mobile_element IS1 (fragment): prokaryotic transposable element IS1
   2493..2548    -  rep_origin     RSF ori (fragment): Plasmids containing the RSF 1030 origin of replication can be propagated in E. coli cells that contain additional plasmids with compatible origins.
   2636..3181    -  rep_origin     p15A ori: Plasmids containing the medium-copy-number p15A origin of replication can be propagated in E. coli cells that contain a second plasmid with the ColE1 origin.
   3214..3334    -  CDS            TcR (fragment): tetracycline efflux protein; tet; confers resistance to tetracycline
   3344..3362    +  promoter       tet promoter (fragment): E. coli promoter for tetracycline efflux protein gene
   3452..4330    -  CDS            araC: L-arabinose regulatory protein; araC
   4357..4641    +  promoter       araBAD promoter: araBAD; promoter of the L-arabinose operon of E. coli; the araC regulatory gene is transcribed in the opposite direction (Guzman et al., 1995)
   4662..4693    +  misc_feature   MCS (fragment): pUC18/19 multiple cloning site
   4695..4727    +  misc_feature   MCS (fragment): pUC18/19 multiple cloning site
   4734..4756    +  RBS            RBS: efficient ribosome binding site from bacteriophage T7 gene 10 (Olins and Rangwala, 1989)
   4764..6038    +  CDS            waaA: KDTA_ECOLI - Also known as kdtA. Experimental evidence at protein level: Swiss-Prot protein existence level 1. Involved in lipopolysaccharide (LPS) biosynthesis. Catalyzes the transfer of two 3-deoxy-D-manno-octulosonate (Kdo) residues from CMP-Kdo to lipid IV(A), the tetraacyldisaccharide-1,4'-bisphosphate precursor of lipid A. From Escherichia coli (strain K12).
   6131..6246    +  ncRNA          5S rRNA: Accession: RF00001 - 5S ribosomal RNA
   6250..6336    +  terminator     rrnB T1 terminator: Escherichia coli rrnB; transcription terminator T1 from the E. coli rrnB gene
   6428..6455    +  terminator     rrnB T2 terminator: transcription terminator T2 from the E. coli rrnB gene
   6474..6565    +  promoter       AmpR promoter: bla
   6566..6685    +  CDS            AmpR (fragment): β-lactamase; bla; confers resistance to ampicillin, carbenicillin, and related antibiotics
