[The description below was written by a language model from this plasmid's Addgene catalogue record and pLannotate feature annotations shown in this document.]
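Description:
pHE-5 is a bacterial expression plasmid built on the pBAD33.1 backbone for arabinose-inducible protein production in Escherichia coli. It replicates from the medium-copy p15A origin, which is compatible with ColE1-type plasmids in the same cell, and is selected with chloramphenicol through a cat gene driven by its own promoter. An f1 phage origin is also present. The annotation picks up several backbone remnants: fragments of β-lactamase with its promoter, a tetracycline resistance gene fragment, an IS1 fragment and short ColE1- and RSF-type origin matches. None of these appears complete, and only chloramphenicol resistance is recorded for the plasmid.

The expression cassette consists of the divergently transcribed araC regulator and the araBAD promoter, followed by polylinker remnants, the efficient ribosome binding site from phage T7 gene 10, and an open reading frame of about 1.3 kb. Downstream lie a 5S rRNA segment and the rrnB T1 and T2 terminators. AraC represses the promoter without L-arabinose and activates it when the sugar is added, giving tunable expression. The insert is named HE-5, and the automated annotation matches it to E. coli waaA (kdtA), the Kdo transferase that adds two Kdo residues from CMP-Kdo to the lipid IV(A) precursor in lipopolysaccharide biosynthesis. The associated publication concerns interchangeable domains between the E. coli and Haemophilus influenzae Kdo transferases, so HE-5 may be one of a series of chimeric enzymes, but the record does not state its domain composition or junction. The plasmid would serve for expressing this transferase variant for functional or enzymatic studies.
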