Addgene plasmid #36278: pHE-5
Depositing lab: Christian Raetz. Depositing organization: Duke University. Publication: Interchangeable domains in the Kdo transferases of Escherichia coli and Haemophilus influenzae. Chung HS, Raetz CR. Biochemistry. 2010 May 18;49(19):4126-37. 10.1021/bi100343e PubMed 20394418.
Backbone
  Vector backbone: pBAD33.1
Growth in bacteria
  Bacterial resistance: Chloramphenicol, 25 μg/mL
  Growth temperature: 37°C
  Growth strain: XL1 Blue
  Copy number: Unknown
Gene/Insert
  Gene/Insert name: HE-5
Terms and licenses: Academic/Nonprofit Terms; Industry Terms: Not Available to Industry
How to cite: pHE-5 was a gift from Christian Raetz (Addgene plasmid # 36278 ; http://n2t.net/addgene:36278 ; RRID:Addgene_36278)
