>Addgene plasmid #36278 | pHE-5 | addgene partial sequence | sequence record 47480 | pBAD-Fwd
ATTATGCTGCACTCCGTCTCCGTCGGTGAAACTCTGGCGGCAATCCCGTTGGTGCGCGCGCTGCGTCATC
GTTATCCTGATTTACCGATTACCGTAACAACCATGACGCCAACCGGTTCGGAGCGCGTACAATCGGCTTT
CGGGAAGGATGTTCAGCACGTTTATCTGCCGTATGATCTGCCCGATGCACTCAACCGTTTCCTGAATAAA
GTCGACCCTAAACTGGTGTTGATTATGGAAACCGAACTATGGCCTAACCTGATTGCGGCGCTACATAAAC
GTAAAATTCCGCTGGTGATCGCTAACGCGCGACTCTCTGCCCGCTCGGCCGCAGGTTATGCCAAACTGGG
TAAATTCGTCCGTCGCTTGCTGCGTCGTATTACGCTGATTGCTGCGCAAAATGAAGAAGATGGTGCACGT
TTTGTGGCGCTGGGCGCAAAAAATAATCAGGTGACCGTTACCGGTAGCCTGAAATTCGA
